>Addgene plasmid #229683 | Rab11 single guide RNA | addgene full sequence | sequence record 456963 | Addgene NGS Result
AGTACAAGCCCACGGTGCGCCTCGCCACCCGCGACGACGTCCCCAGGGCCGTACGCACCCTCGCCGCCGC
GTTCGCCGACTACCCCGCCACGCGCCACACCGTCGATCCGGACCGCCACATCGAGCGGGTCACCGAGCTG
CAAGAACTCTTCCTCACGCGCGTCGGGCTCGACATCGGCAAGGTGTGGGTCGCGGACGACGGCGCCGCGG
TGGCGGTCTGGACCACGCCGGAGAGCGTCGAAGCGGGGGCGGTGTTCGCCGAGATCGGCCCGCGCATGGC
CGAGTTGAGCGGTTCCCGGCTGGCCGCGCAGCAACAGATGGAAGGCCTCCTGGCGCCGCACCGGCCCAAG
GAGCCCGCGTGGTTCCTGGCCACCGTCGGAGTCTCGCCCGACCACCAGGGCAAGGGTCTGGGCAGCGCCG
TCGTGCTCCCCGGAGTGGAGGCGGCCGAGCGCGCCGGGGTGCCCGCCTTCCTGGAGACCTCCGCGCCCCG
CAACCTCCCCTTCTACGAGCGGCTCGGCTTCACCGTCACCGCCGACGTCGAGGTGCCCGAAGGACCGCGC
ACCTGGTGCATGACCCGCAAGCCCGGTGCCTGAGAATTCTAACTAGAGCTCGCTGATCAGCCTCGACTGT
GCCTTCTAGTTGCCAGCCATCTGTTGTTTGCCCCTCCCCCGTGCCTTCCTTGACCCTGGAAGGTGCCACT
CCCACTGTCCTTTCCTAATAAAATGAGGAAATTGCATCGCATTGTCTGAGTAGGTGTCATTCTATTCTGG
GGGGTGGGGTGGGGCAGGACAGCAAGGGGGAGGATTGGGAAGAGAATAGCAGGCATGCTGGGGAGCGGCC
GCAGGAACCCCTAGTGATGGAGTTGGCCACTCCCTCTCTGCGCGCTCGCTCGCTCACTGAGGCCGGGCGA
CCAAAGGTCGCCCGACGCCCGGGCTTTGCCCGGGCGGCCTCAGTGAGCGAGCGAGCGCGCAGCTGCCTGC
AGGGGCGCCTGATGCGGTATTTTCTCCTTACGCATCTGTGCGGTATTTCACACCGCATA
[95 nt withheld, positions 1040-1134]
T
[46 nt withheld, positions 1136-1181]
C
[141 nt withheld, positions 1183-1323]
CCTTTGACGTTGGAGTCCACGTTCTTT
[37 nt withheld, positions 1351-1387]
ACTCTATCTCGGGCTATTCTTTTGATTTATAAGGGATTTTGCCGATTTCGGTCTATTGGTTAAAAAATGA
GCTGATTTAACAAAAATTTAACGCGAATTTTAACAAAATATTAACGTTTACAATTTTATGGTGCACTCTC
AGTACAATCTGCTCTGATGCCGCATAGTTAAGCCAGCCCCGACACCCGCCAACACCCGCTGACGCGCCCT
GACGGGCTTGTCTGCTCCCGGCATCCGCTTACAGACAAGCTGTGACCGTCTCCGGGAGCTGCATGTGTCA
GAGGTTTTCACCGTCATCACCGAAACGCGCGAGACGAAAGGGCCTCGTGATACGCCTATTTTTATAGGTT
AATGTCATGATAATAATGGTTTCTTAGACGTCAGGTGGCACTTTTCGGGGAAATGTGCGCGGAACCCCTA
TTTGTTTATTTTTCTAAATACATTCAAATATGTATCCGCTCATGAGACAATAACCCTGATAAATGCTTCA
ATAATATTGAAAAAGGAAGAGTATGAGTATTCAACATTTCCGTGTCGCCCTTATTCCCTTTTTTGCGGCA
TTTTGCCTTCCTGTTTTTGCTCACCCAGAAACGCTGGTGAAAGTAAAAGATGCTGAAGATCAGTTGGGTG
CACGAGTGGGTTACATCGAACTGGATCTCAACAGCGGTAAGATCCTTGAGAGTTTTCGCCCCGAAGAACG
TTTTCCAATGATGAGCACTTTTAAAGTTCTGCTATGTGGCGCGGTATTATCCCGTATTGACGCCGGGCAA
GAGCAACTCGGTCGCCGCATACACTATTCTCAGAATGACTTGGTTGAGTACTCACCAGTCACAGAAAAGC
ATCTTACGGATGGCATGACAGTAAGAGAATTATGCAGTGCTGCCATAACCATGAGTGATAACACTGCGGC
CAACTTACTTCTGACAACGATCGGAGGACCGAAGGAGCTAACCGCTTTTTTGCACAACATGGGGGATCAT
GTAACTCGCCTTGATCGTTGGGAACCGGAGCTGAATGAAGCCATACCAAACGACGAGCGTGACACCACGA
TGCCTGTAGCAATGGCAACAACGTTGCGCAAACTATTAACTGGCGAACTACTTACTCTAGCTTCCCGGCA
ACAATTAATAGACTGGATGGAGGCGGATAAAGTTGCAGGACCACTTCTGCGCTCGGCCCTTCCGGCTGGC
TGGTTTATTGCTGATAAATCTGGAGCCGGTGAGCGTGGAAGCCGCGGTATCATTGCAGCACTGGGGCCAG
ATGGTAAGCCCTCCCGTATCGTAGTTATCTACACGACGGGGAGTCAGGCAACTATGGATGAACGAAATAG
ACAGATCGCTGAGATAGGTGCCTCACTGATTAAGCATTGGTAACTGTCAGACCAAGTTTACTCATATATA
CTTTAGATTGATTTAAAACTTCATTTTTAATTTAAAAGGATCTAGGTGAAGATCCTTTTTGATAATCTCA
TGACCAAAATCCCTTAACGTGAGTTTTCGTTCCACTGAGCGTCAGACCCCGTAGAAAAGATCAAAGGATC
TTCTTGAGATCCTTTTTTTCTGCGCGTAATCTGCTGCTTGCAAACAAAAAAACCACCGCTACCAGCGGTG
GTTTGTTTGCCGGATCAAGAGCTACCAACTCTTTTTCCGAAGGTAACTGGCTTCAGCAGAGCGCAGATAC
CAAATACTGTTCTTCTAGTGTAGCCGTAGTTAGGCCACCACTTCAAGAACTCTGTAGCACCGCCTACATA
CCTCGCTCTGCTAATCCTGTTACCAGTGGCTGCTGCCAGTGGCGATAAGTCGTGTCTTACCGGGTTGGAC
TCAAGACGATAGTTACCGGATAAGGCGCAGCGGTCGGGCTGAACGGGGGGTTCGTGCACACAGCCCAGCT
TGGAGCGAACGACCTACACCGAACTGAGATACCTACAGCGTGAGCTATGAGAAAGCGCCACGCTTCCCGA
AGGGAGAAAGGCGGACAGGTATCCGGTAAGCGGCAGGGTCGGAACAGGAGAGCGCACGAGGGAGCTTCCA
GGGGGAAACGCCTGGTATCTTTATAGTCCTGTCGGGTTTCGCCACCTCTGACTTGAGCGTCGATTTTTGT
GATGCTCGTCAGGGGGGCGGAGCCTATGGAAAAACGCCAGCAACGCGGCCTTTTTACGGTTCCTGGCCTT
TTGCTGGCCTTTTGCTCACATGTGAGGGCCTATTTCCCATGATTCCTTCATATTTGCATATACGATACAA
GGCTGTTAGAGAGATAATTGGAATTAATTTGACTGTAAACACAAAGATATTAGTACAAAATACGTGACGT
AGAAAGTAATAATTTCTTGGGTAGTTTGCAGTTTTAAAATTATGTTTTAAAATGGACTATCATATGCTTA
CCGTAACTTGAAAGTATTTCGATTTCTTGGCTTTATATATCTTGTGGAAAGGACGAAACACCGCGTCGCG
GGTGCCCATTGCGGTTTTAGAGCTAGAAATAGCAAGTTAAAATAAGGCTAGTCCGTTATCAACTTGAAAA
AGTGGCACCGAGTCGGTGCTTTTTTGTTTTAGAGCTAGAAATAGCAAGTTAAAATAAGGCTAGTCCGTTT
TTAGCGCGTGCGCCAATTCTGCAGACAAATGGCTCTAGAGGTACCCGTTACATAACTTACGGTAAATGGC
CCGCCTGGCTGACCGCCCAACGACCCCCGCCCATTGACGTCAATAGTAACGCCAATAGGGACTTTCCATT
GACGTCAATGGGTGGAGTATTTACGGTAAACTGCCCACTTGGCAGTACATCAAGTGTATCATATGCCAAG
TACGCCCCCTATTGACGTCAATGACGGTAAATGGCCCGCCTGGCATTGTGCCCAGTACATGACCTTATGG
GACTTTCCTACTTGGCAGTACATCTACGTATTAGTCATCGCTATTACCATGGTCGAGGTGAGCCCCACGT
TCTGCTTCACTCTCCCCATCTCCCCCCCCTCCCCACCCCCAATTTTGTATTTATTTATTTTTTAATTATT
TTGTGCAGCGATGGGGGCGGGGGGGGGGGGGGGGGGGGGCCCGGGGGGGGGGGGGGGGGGGGGGGGGGGG
GGGGGGGGGGGGGGGGGGGGGGGGGGGGGGGGCAAATAAGGGGGGGGGGCCCCCGAATTTCCTTTTTTTG
GGCGGGGGGGGGGGGGGGGGGGCCCTAAAAAACGACGCAGCGCGCGGCGGGGGGGAGTCGCTGCGCGCTG
CCTTCGCCCCGTGCCCCGCTCCGCCGCCGCCTCGCGCCGCCCGCCCCGGCTCTGACTGACCGCGTTACTC
CCACAGGTGAGCGGGCGGGACGGCCCTTCTCCTCCGGGCTGTAATTAGCTGAGCAAGAGGTAAGGGTTTA
AGGGATGGTTGGTTGGTGGGGTATTAATGTTTAATTACCTGGAGCACCTGCCTGAAATCACTTTTTTTCA
GGTTGGACCGGTGCCACCATGGACTATAAGGACCACGACGGAGACTACAAGGATCATGATATTGATTACA
AAGACGATGACGATAAGATGGCCCCAAAGAAGAAGCGGAAGGTCGGTATCCACGGAGTCCCAGCAGCCGA
CAAGAAGTACAGCATCGGCCTGGACATCGGCACCAACTCTGTGGGCTGGGCCGTGATCACCGACGAGTAC
AAGGTGCCCAGCAAGAAATTCAAGGTGCTGGGCAACACCGACCGGCACAGCATCAAGAAGAACCTGATCG
GAGCCCTGCTGTTCGACAGCGGCGAAACAGCCGAGGCCACCCGGCTGAAGAGAACCGCCAGAAGAAGATA
CACCAGACGGAAGAACCGGATCTGCTATCTGCAAGAGATCTTCAGCAACGAGATGGCCAAGGTGGACGAC
AGCTTCTTCCACAGACTGGAAGAGTCCTTCCTGGTGGAAGAGGATAAGAAGCACGAGCGGCACCCCATCT
TCGGCAACATCGTGGACGAGGTGGCCTACCACGAGAAGTACCCCACCATCTACCACCTGAGAAAGAAACT
GGTGGACAGCACCGACAAGGCCGACCTGCGGCTGATCTATCTGGCCCTGGCCCACATGATCAAGTTCCGG
GGCCACTTCCTGATCGAGGGCGACCTGAACCCCGACAACAGCGACGTGGACAAGCTGTTCATCCAGCTGG
TGCAGACCTACAACCAGCTGTTCGAGGAAAACCCCATCAACGCCAGCGGCGTGGACGCCAAGGCCATCCT
GTCTGCCAGACTGAGCAAGAGCAGACGGCTGGAAAATCTGATCGCCCAGCTGCCCGGCGAGAAGAAGAAT
GGCCTGTTCGGAAACCTGATTGCCCTGAGCCTGGGCCTGACCCCCAACTTCAAGAGCAACTTCGACCTGG
CCGAGGATGCCAAACTGCAGCTGAGCAAGGACACCTACGACGACGACCTGGACAACCTGCTGGCCCAGAT
CGGCGACCAGTACGCCGACCTGTTTCTGGCCGCCAAGAACCTGTCCGACGCCATCCTGCTGAGCGACATC
CTGAGAGTGAACACCGAGATCACCAAGGCCCCCCTGAGCGCCTCTATGATCAAGAGATACGACGAGCACC
ACCAGGACCTGACCCTGCTGAAAGCTCTCGTGCGGCAGCAGCTGCCTGAGAAGTACAAAGAGATTTTCTT
CGACCAGAGCAAGAACGGCTACGCCGGCTACATTGACGGCGGAGCCAGCCAGGAAGAGTTCTACAAGTTC
ATCAAGCCCATCCTGGAAAAGATGGACGGCACCGAGGAACTGCTCGTGAAGCTGAACAGAGAGGACCTGC
TGCGGAAGCAGCGGACCTTCGACAACGGCAGCATCCCCCACCAGATCCACCTGGGAGAGCTGCACGCCAT
TCTGCGGCGGCAGGAAGATTTTTACCCATTCCTGAAGGACAACCGGGAAAAGATCGAGAAGATCCTGACC
TTCCGCATCCCCTACTACGTGGGCCCTCTGGCCAGGGGAAACAGCAGATTCGCCTGGATGACCAGAAAGA
GCGAGGAAACCATCACCCCCTGGAACTTCGAGGAAGTGGTGGACAAGGGCGCTTCCGCCCAGAGCTTCAT
CGAGCGGATGACCAACTTCGATAAGAACCTGCCCAACGAGAAGGTGCTGCCCAAGCACAGCCTGCTGTAC
GAGTACTTCACCGTGTATAACGAGCTGACCAAAGTGAAATACGTGACCGAGGGAATGAGAAAGCCCGCCT
TCCTGAGCGGCGAGCAGAAAAAGGCCATCGTGGACCTGCTGTTCAAGACCAACCGGAAAGTGACCGTGAA
GCAGCTGAAAGAGGACTACTTCAAGAAAATCGAGTGCTTCGACTCCGTGGAAATCTCCGGCGTGGAAGAT
CGGTTCAACGCCTCCCTGGGCACATACCACGATCTGCTGAAAATTATCAAGGACAAGGACTTCCTGGACA
ATGAGGAAAACGAGGACATTCTGGAAGATATCGTGCTGACCCTGACACTGTTTGAGGACAGAGAGATGAT
CGAGGAACGGCTGAAAACCTATGCCCACCTGTTCGACGACAAAGTGATGAAGCAGCTGAAGCGGCGGAGA
TACACCGGCTGGGGCAGGCTGAGCCGGAAGCTGATCAACGGCATCCGGGACAAGCAGTCCGGCAAGACAA
TCCTGGATTTCCTGAAGTCCGACGGCTTCGCCAACAGAAACTTCATGCAGCTGATCCACGACGACAGCCT
GACCTTTAAAGAGGACATCCAGAAAGCCCAGGTGTCCGGCCAGGGCGATAGCCTGCACGAGCACATTGCC
AATCTGGCCGGCAGCCCCGCCATTAAGAAGGGCATCCTGCAGACAGTGAAGGTGGTGGACGAGCTCGTGA
AAGTGATGGGCCGGCACAAGCCCGAGAACATCGTGATCGAAATGGCCAGAGAGAACCAGACCACCCAGAA
GGGACAGAAGAACAGCCGCGAGAGAATGAAGCGGATCGAAGAGGGCATCAAAGAGCTGGGCAGCCAGATC
CTGAAAGAACACCCCGTGGAAAACACCCAGCTGCAGAACGAGAAGCTGTACCTGTACTACCTGCAGAATG
GGCGGGATATGTACGTGGACCAGGAACTGGACATCAACCGGCTGTCCGACTACGATGTGGACCATATCGT
GCCTCAGAGCTTTCTGAAGGACGACTCCATCGACAACAAGGTGCTGACCAGAAGCGACAAGAACCGGGGC
AAGAGCGACAACGTGCCCTCCGAAGAGGTCGTGAAGAAGATGAAGAACTACTGGCGGCAGCTGCTGAACG
CCAAGCTGATTACCCAGAGAAAGTTCGACAATCTGACCAAGGCCGAGAGAGGCGGCCTGAGCGAACTGGA
TAAGGCCGGCTTCATCAAGAGACAGCTGGTGGAAACCCGGCAGATCACAAAGCACGTGGCACAGATCCTG
GACTCCCGGATGAACACTAAGTACGACGAGAATGACAAGCTGATCCGGGAAGTGAAAGTGATCACCCTGA
AGTCCAAGCTGGTGTCCGATTTCCGGAAGGATTTCCAGTTTTACAAAGTGCGCGAGATCAACAACTACCA
CCACGCCCACGACGCCTACCTGAACGCCGTCGTGGGAACCGCCCTGATCAAAAAGTACCCTAAGCTGGAA
AGCGAGTTCGTGTACGGCGACTACAAGGTGTACGACGTGCGGAAGATGATCGCCAAGAGCGAGCAGGAAA
TCGGCAAGGCTACCGCCAAGTACTTCTTCTACAGCAACATCATGAACTTTTTCAAGACCGAGATTACCCT
GGCCAACGGCGAGATCCGGAAGCGGCCTCTGATCGAGACAAACGGCGAAACCGGGGAGATCGTGTGGGAT
AAGGGCCGGGATTTTGCCACCGTGCGGAAAGTGCTGAGCATGCCCCAAGTGAATATCGTGAAAAAGACCG
AGGTGCAGACAGGCGGCTTCAGCAAAGAGTCTATCCTGCCCAAGAGGAACAGCGATAAGCTGATCGCCAG
AAAGAAGGACTGGGACCCTAAGAAGTACGGCGGCTTCGACAGCCCCACCGTGGCCTATTCTGTGCTGGTG
GTGGCCAAAGTGGAAAAGGGCAAGTCCAAGAAACTGAAGAGTGTGAAAGAGCTGCTGGGGATCACCATCA
TGGAAAGAAGCAGCTTCGAGAAGAATCCCATCGACTTTCTGGAAGCCAAGGGCTACAAAGAAGTGAAAAA
GGACCTGATCATCAAGCTGCCTAAGTACTCCCTGTTCGAGCTGGAAAACGGCCGGAAGAGAATGCTGGCC
TCTGCCGGCGAACTGCAGAAGGGAAACGAACTGGCCCTGCCCTCCAAATATGTGAACTTCCTGTACCTGG
CCAGCCACTATGAGAAGCTGAAGGGCTCCCCCGAGGATAATGAGCAGAAACAGCTGTTTGTGGAACAGCA
CAAGCACTACCTGGACGAGATCATCGAGCAGATCAGCGAGTTCTCCAAGAGAGTGATCCTGGCCGACGCT
AATCTGGACAAAGTGCTGTCCGCCTACAACAAGCACCGGGATAAGCCCATCAGAGAGCAGGCCGAGAATA
TCATCCACCTGTTTACCCTGACCAATCTGGGAGCCCCTGCCGCCTTCAAGTACTTTGACACCACCATCGA
CCGGAAGAGGTACACCAGCACCAAAGAGGTGCTGGACGCCACCCTGATCCACCAGAGCATCACCGGCCTG
TACGAGACACGGATCGACCTGTCTCAGCTGGGAGGCGACAAAAGGCCGGCGGCCACGAAAAAGGCCGGCC
AGGCAAAAAAGAAAAAGGAATTCGGCAGTGGAGAGGGCAGAGGAAGTCTGCTAACATGCGGTGACGTCGA
GGAGAATCCTGGCCCAATGACCG
Features (pLannotate 1.2.2; 22 found; start..end, strand, type, name):
    627..738     +  polyA_signal   bGH poly(A) signal: bovine growth hormone polyadenylation signal
    843..983     +  repeat_region  AAV2 ITR: inverted terminal repeat of adeno-associated virus serotype 2 inverted
    988..1039    -  misc_feature   bom (fragment): basis of mobility region from pBR322
   1058..1513    +  rep_origin     f1 ori (sequence partly withheld): f1 bacteriophage origin of replication; arrow indicates direction of (+) strand synthesis
   1514..1563    -  misc_feature   bom (fragment): basis of mobility region from pBR322
   1665..1700    -  CDS            rop (fragment): Rop protein, which maintains plasmids at low copy number; rop
   1795..1899    +  promoter       AmpR promoter: bla
   1900..2760    +  CDS            AmpR: β-lactamase; bla; confers resistance to ampicillin, carbenicillin, and related antibiotics
   2931..3519    +  rep_origin     ori: high-copy-number ColE1/pMB1/pBR322/pUC origin of replication
   3581..3821    +  promoter       U6 promoter: RNA polymerase III promoter for human U6 snRNA
   3851..3926    +  misc_RNA       gRNA scaffold: guide RNA scaffold for the Streptococcus pyogenes CRISPR/Cas9 system
   3933..3976    +  misc_RNA       gRNA scaffold (fragment): guide RNA scaffold for the Streptococcus pyogenes CRISPR/Cas9 system
   4023..4308    +  enhancer       CMV enhancer: human cytomegalovirus immediate early enhancer; contains an 18-bp deletion relative to the standard CMV enhancer
   4310..4437    +  promoter       chicken β-actin promoter (fragment): contains a 21-bp deletion relative to the standard chicken β-actin promoter
   4440..4461    +  promoter       chicken β-actin promoter (fragment): No description available
   4478..4500    +  promoter       chicken β-actin promoter (fragment): No description available
   4537..4556    +  promoter       chicken β-actin promoter (fragment): contains a 21-bp deletion relative to the standard chicken β-actin promoter
   4591..4818    +  intron         hybrid intron: hybrid between chicken β-actin (CBA) and minute virus of mice (MMV) introns (Gray et al., 2011)
   4956..6557    +  CDS            Cas9(N): N-terminal portion of Streptococcus pyogenes Cas9 (Zetsche et al., 2015)
   6558..9056    +  CDS            Cas9(C): C-terminal portion of Streptococcus pyogenes Cas9 (Zetsche et al., 2015)
   9057..9104    +  CDS            nucleoplasmin NLS: bipartite nuclear localization signal from nucleoplasmin
   9174..593     +  CDS            PuroR (fragment) (across the origin): puromycin N-acetyltransferase; pac from Streptomyces; confers resistance to puromycin
