[The description below was written by a language model from this plasmid's Addgene catalogue record and pLannotate feature annotations shown in this document.]
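Description:
Rab11 single guide RNA is an all-in-one CRISPR/Cas9 plasmid built on the pX459 backbone for transient transfection of mammalian cells. It carries a 20-nt spacer targeting human RAB11A, designed to direct cleavage near the start of the coding region so that a tag can be knocked in at the N-terminus of the endogenous protein. In bacteria it is maintained as a high-copy plasmid through a ColE1/pUC-type origin and selected with ampicillin via the bla gene. An f1 phage origin is also present, along with small pBR322-derived bom and rop remnants and a single annotated AAV2 ITR inherited from the backbone.

The guide is expressed from the human U6 RNA polymerase III promoter, immediately upstream of the Streptococcus pyogenes gRNA scaffold. A second cassette uses a CMV enhancer, a chicken β-actin promoter (annotated in fragments) and a hybrid intron to drive S. pyogenes Cas9. The annotation software splits Cas9 into adjacent N- and C-terminal portions, but these are contiguous and so appear to form one full-length reading frame, followed by a nucleoplasmin nuclear localization signal. A puromycin N-acetyltransferase coding sequence follows shortly downstream, spanning the numbering origin and ending before the bGH polyadenylation signal. In the standard pX459 design it is linked to Cas9 by a 2A peptide, although the feature table does not annotate that linker. Puromycin can therefore be used to enrich transfected cells.

The plasmid supplies only the nuclease and guide. The homology repair template carrying the tag is not part of this construct, and the record does not describe it. The associated work concerns ARF1 compartments and recycling endosomes, consistent with use for endogenous tagging of Rab11 in human cells.
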