Addgene plasmid #229683: Rab11 single guide RNA
Purpose: guide RNA for Rab11 tagging at the N-terminus in pX459
Depositing lab: Francesca Bottanelli. Depositing organization: Freie Universitaet Berlin. Publication: ARF1 compartments direct cargo flow via maturation into recycling endosomes. Stockhammer A, Adarska P, Natalia V, Heuhsen A, Klemt A, Bregu G, Harel S, Rodilla-Ramirez C, Spalt C, Ozsoy E, Leupold P, Grindel A, Fox E, Mejedo JO, Zehtabian A, Ewers H, Puchkov D, Haucke V, Bottanelli F. Nat Cell Biol. 2024 Oct 4. doi: 10.1038/s41556-024-01518-4. PubMed 39367144.
Backbone
  Vector backbone: PX459
  Backbone manufacturer: Feng Zhang, Addgene plasmid #62988
  Vector type: CRISPR
  Selectable markers: Puromycin
Growth in bacteria
  Bacterial resistance: Ampicillin, 100 μg/mL
  Growth temperature: 37°C
  Growth strain: DH5alpha
  Copy number: High Copy
Gene/Insert
  Gene/Insert name: Rab11 guide
  gRNA/shRNA sequence: CGTCGCGGGTGCCCATTGCG
  Species: H. sapiens (human)
  Entrez Gene: RAB11A (a.k.a. YL8)
Terms and licenses: Academic/Nonprofit Terms; Industry Terms: Not Available to Industry
How to cite: Rab11 single guide RNA was a gift from Francesca Bottanelli (Addgene plasmid # 229683 ; http://n2t.net/addgene:229683 ; RRID:Addgene_229683)
